>Addgene plasmid #19544 | pcDNA5/FRT/TO HIS DNAK | depositor full sequence | sequence record 9180 | Author sequence
GACGGATCGGGAGATCTCCCGATCCCCTATGGTGCACTCTCAGTACAATCTGCTCTGATGCCGCATAGTT
AAGCCAGTATCTGCTCCCTGCTTGTGTGTTGGAGGTCGCTGAGTAGTGCGCGAGCAAAATTTAAGCTACA
ACAAGGCAAGGCTTGACCGACAATTGCATGAAGAATCTGCTTAGGGTTAGGCGTTTTGCGCTGCTTCGCG
ATGTACGGGCCAGATATACGCGTTGACATTGATTATTGACTAGTTATTAATAGTAATCAATTACGGGGTC
ATTAGTTCATAGCCCATATATGGAGTTCCGCGTTACATAACTTACGGTAAATGGCCCGCCTGGCTGACCG
CCCAACGACCCCCGCCCATTGACGTCAATAATGACGTATGTTCCCATAGTAACGCCAATAGGGACTTTCC
ATTGACGTCAATGGGTGGAGTATTTACGGTAAACTGCCCACTTGGCAGTACATCAAGTGTATCATATGCC
AAGTACGCCCCCTATTGACGTCAATGACGGTAAATGGCCCGCCTGGCATTATGCCCAGTACATGACCTTA
TGGGACTTTCCTACTTGGCAGTACATCTACGTATTAGTCATCGCTATTACCATGGTGATGCGGTTTTGGC
AGTACATCAATGGGCGTGGATAGCGGTTTGACTCACGGGGATTTCCAAGTCTCCACCCCATTGACGTCAA
TGGGAGTTTGTTTTGGCACCAAAATCAACGGGACTTTCCAAAATGTCGTAACAACTCCGCCCCATTGACG
CAAATGGGCGGTAGGCGTGTACGGTGGGAGGTCTATATAAGCAGAGCTCTCCCTATCAGTGATAGAGATC
TCCCTATCAGTGATAGAGATCGTCGACGAGCTCGTTTAGTGAACCGTCAGATCGCCTGGAGACGCCATCC
ACGCTGTTTTGACCTCCATAGAAGACACCGGGACCGATCCAGCCTCCGGACTCTAGCGTTTAAACTTAAG
CTTCTGCAGACCATGCATCATCACCATCACCATGGATCCACCATGGGTAAAATAATTGGTATCGACCTGG
GTACTACCAACTCTTGTGTAGCGATTATGGATGGCACCACTCCTCGCGTGCTGGAGAACGCCGAAGGCGA
TCGCACCACGCCTTCTATCATTGCCTATACCCAGGATGGTGAAACTCTAGTTGGTCAGCCGGCTAAACGT
CAGGCAGTGACGAACCCGCAAAACACTCTGTTTGCGATTAAACGCCTGATTGGTCGCCGCTTCCAGGACG
AAGAAGTACAGCGTGATGTTTCCATCATGCCGTTCAAAATTATTGCTGCTGATAACGGCGACGCATGGGT
CGAAGTTAAAGGCCAGAAAATGGCACCGCCGCAGATTTCTGCTGAAGTGCTGAAAAAAATGAAGAAAACC
GCTGAAGATTACCTGGGTGAACCGGTAACTGAAGCTGTTATCACCGTACCGGCATACTTTAACGATGCTC
AGCGTCAGGCAACCAAAGACGCAGGCCGTATCGCTGGTCTGGAAGTAAAACGTATCATCAACGAACCGAC
CGCAGCTGCGCTGGCTTACGGTCTGGACAAAGGCACTGGCAACCGTACTATCGCGGTTTATGACCTGGGT
GGTGGTACTTTCGATATTTCTATTATCGAAATCGACGAAGTTGACGGCGAAAAAACCTTCGAAGTTCTGG
CAACCAACGGTGATACCCACCTGGGGGGTGAAGACTTCGACAGCCGTCTGATCAACTATCTGGTTGAAGA
ATTCAAGAAAGATCAGGGCATTGACCTGCGCAACGATCCGCTGGCAATGCAGCGCCTGAAAGAAGCGGCA
GAAAAAGCGAAAATCGAACTGTCTTCCGCTCAGCAGACCGACGTTAACCTGCCATACATCACTGCAGACG
CGACCGGTCCGAAACACATGAACATCAAAGTGACTCGTGCGAAACTGGAAAGCCTGGTTGAAGATCTGGT
AAACCGTTCCATTGAGCCGCTGAAAGTTGCACTGCAGGACGCTGGCCTGTCCGTATCTGATATCGACGAC
GTTATCCTCGTTGGTGGTCAGACTCGTATGCCAATGGTTCAGAAGAAAGTTGCTGAGTTCTTTGGTAAAG
AGCCGCGTAAAGACGTTAACCCGGACGAAGCTGTAGCAATCGGTGCTGCTGTTCAGGGTGGTGTTCTGAC
TGGTGACGTAAAAGACGTACTGCTGCTGGACGTTACCCCGCTGTCTCTGGGTATCGAAACCATGGGCGGT
GTGATGACGACGCTGATCGCGAAAAACACCACTATCCCGACCAAGCACAGCCAGGTGTTCTCTACCGCTG
AAGACAACCAGTCTGCGGTAACCATCCATGTGCTGCAGGGTGAACGTAAACGTGCGGCTGATAACAAATC
TCTGGGTCAGTTCAACCTAGATGGTATCAACCCGGCACCGCGCGGCATGCCGCAGATCGAAGTTACCTTC
GATATCGATGCTGACGGTATCCTGCACGTTTCCGCGAAAGATAAAAACAGCGGTAAAGAGCAGAAGATCA
CCATCAAGGCTTCTTCTGGT
[288 nt withheld, positions 2541-2828]
CAGCAGCAACATGCCCAGCAGCAGACTGCCGGTGCTGATGCTTCTGCAAACAACGCGAAAGATGACGATG
TTGTCGACGCTGAATTTGAAGAAGTCAAAGACAAAAAATAATCGCCCTATAAACGGGTAATTATACTGAC
ACGGGGCGGCCGCTCGAGTCTAGAGGGCCCGTTTAAACCCGCTGATCAGCCTCGACTGTGCCTTCTAGTT
GCCAGCCATCTGTTGTTTGCCCCTCCCCCGTGCCTTCCTTGACCCTGGAAGGTGCCACTCCCACTGTCCT
TTCCTAATAAAATGAGGAAATTGCATCGCATTGTCTGAGTAGGTGTCATTCTATTCTGGGGGGTGGGGTG
GGGCAGGACAGCAAGGGGGAGGATTGGGAAGACAATAGCAGGCATGCTGGGGATGCGGTGGGCTCTATGG
CTTCTGAGGCGGAAAGAACCAGCTGGGGCTCTAGGGGGTATCCCC
[124 nt withheld, positions 3294-3417]
C
[91 nt withheld, positions 3419-3509]
AGGGTGATGGTTCACGTACCTAGAAGTTCCTATTCCGAAGTTCCTATTCTCTAGAAAGTATAGGAACTTC
CTTGGCCAAAAAGCCTGAACTCACCGCGACGTCTGTCGAGAAGTTTCTGATCGAAAAGTTCGACAGCGTC
TCCGACCTGATGCAGCTCTCGGAGGGCGAAGAATCTCGTGCTTTCAGCTTCGATGTAGGAGGGCGTGGAT
ATGTCCTGCGGGTAAATAGCTGCGCCGATGGTTTCTACAAAGATCGTTATGTTTATCGGCACTTTGCATC
GGCCGCGCTCCCGATTCCGGAAGTGCTTGACATTGGGGAATTCAGCGAGAGCCTGACCTATTGCATCTCC
CGCCGTGCACAGGGTGTCACGTTGCAAGACCTGCCTGAAACCGAACTGCCCGCTGTTCTGCAGCCGGTCG
CGGAGGCCATGGATGCGATCGCTGCGGCCGATCTTAGCCAGACGAGCGGGTTCGGCCCATTCGGACCGCA
AGGAATCGGTCAATACACTACATGGCGTGATTTCATATGCGCGATTGCTGATCCCCATGTGTATCACTGG
CAAACTGTGATGGACGACACCGTCAGTGCGTCCGTCGCGCAGGCTCTCGATGAGCTGATGCTTTGGGCCG
AGGACTGCCCCGAAGTCCGGCACCTCGTGCACGCGGATTTCGGCTCCAACAATGTCCTGACGGACAATGG
CCGCATAACAGCGGTCATTGACTGGAGCGAGGCGATGTTCGGGGATTCCCAATACGAGGTCGCCAACATC
TTCTTCTGGAGGCCGTGGTTGGCTTGTATGGAGCAGCAGACGCGCTACTTCGAGCGGAGGCATCCGGAGC
TTGCAGGATCGCCGCGGCTCCGGGCGTATATGCTCCGCATTGGTCTTGACCAACTCTATCAGAGCTTGGT
TGACGGCAATTTCGATGATGCAGCTTGGGCGCAGGGTCGATGCGACGCAATCGTCCGATCCGGAGCCGGG
ACTGTCGGGCGTACACAAATCGCCCGCAGAAGCGCGGCCGTCTGGACCGATGGCTGTGTAGAAGTACTCG
CCGATAGTGGAAACCGACGCCCCAGCACTCGTCCGAGGGCAAAGGAATAGCACGTACTACGAGATTTCGA
TTCCACCGCCGCCTTCTATGAAAGGTTGGGCTTCGGAATCGTTTTCCGGGACGCCGGCTGGATGATCCTC
CAGCGCGGGGATCTCATGCTGGAGTTCTTCGCCCACCCCAACTTGTTTATTGCAGCTTATAATGGTTACA
AATAAAGCAATAGCATCACAAATTTCACAAATAAAGCATTTTTTTCACTGCATTCTAGTTGTGGTTTGTC
CAAACTCATCAATGTATCTTATCATGTCTGTATACCGTCGACCTCTAGCTAGAGCTTGGCGTAATCATGG
TCATAGCTGTTTCCTGTGTGAAATTGTTATCCGCTCACAATTCCACACAACATACGAGCCGGAAGCATAA
AGTGTAAAGCCTGGGGTGCCTAATGAGTGAGCTAACTCACATTAATTGCGTTGCGCTCACTGCCCGCTTT
CCAGTCGGGAAACCTGTCGTGCCAGCTGCATTAATGAATCGGCCAACGCGCGGGGAGAGGCGGTTTGCGT
ATTGGGCGCTCTTCCGCTTCCTCGCTCACTGACTCGCTGCGCTCGGTCGTTCGGCTGCGGCGAGCGGTAT
CAGCTCACTCAAAGGCGGTAATACGGTTATCCACAGAATCAGGGGATAACGCAGGAAAGAACATGTGAGC
AAAAGGCCAGCAAAAGGCCAGGAACCGTAAAAAGGCCGCGTTGCTGGCGTTTTTCCATAGGCTCCGCCCC
CCTGACGAGCATCACAAAAATCGACGCTCAAGTCAGAGGTGGCGAAACCCGACAGGACTATAAAGATACC
AGGCGTTTCCCCCTGGAAGCTCCCTCGTGCGCTCTCCTGTTCCGACCCTGCCGCTTACCGGATACCTGTC
CGCCTTTCTCCCTTCGGGAAGCGTGGCGCTTTCTCATAGCTCACGCTGTAGGTATCTCAGTTCGGTGTAG
GTCGTTCGCTCCAAGCTGGGCTGTGTGCACGAACCCCCCGTTCAGCCCGACCGCTGCGCCTTATCCGGTA
ACTATCGTCTTGAGTCCAACCCGGTAAGACACGACTTATCGCCACTGGCAGCAGCCACTGGTAACAGGAT
TAGCAGAGCGAGGTATGTAGGCGGTGCTACAGAGTTCTTGAAGTGGTGGCCTAACTACGGCTACACTAGA
AGAACAGTATTTGGTATCTGCGCTCTGCTGAAGCCAGTTACCTTCGGAAAAAGAGTTGGTAGCTCTTGAT
CCGGCAAACAAACCACCGCTGGTAGCGGTGGTTTTTTTGTTTGCAAGCAGCAGATTACGCGCAGAAAAAA
AGGATCTCAAGAAGATCCTTTGATCTTTTCTACGGGGTCTGACGCTCAGTGGAACGAAAACTCACGTTAA
GGGATTTTGGTCATGAGATTATCAAAAAGGATCTTCACCTAGATCCTTTTAAATTAAAAATGAAGTTTTA
AATCAATCTAAAGTATATATGAGTAAACTTGGTCTGACAGTTACCAATGCTTAATCAGTGAGGCACCTAT
CTCAGCGATCTGTCTATTTCGTTCATCCATAGTTGCCTGACTCCCCGTCGTGTAGATAACTACGATACGG
GAGGGCTTACCATCTGGCCCCAGTGCTGCAATGATACCGCGAGACCCACGCTCACCGGCTCCAGATTTAT
CAGCAATAAACCAGCCAGCCGGAAGGGCCGAGCGCAGAAGTGGTCCTGCAACTTTATCCGCCTCCATCCA
GTCTATTAATTGTTGCCGGGAAGCTAGAGTAAGTAGTTCGCCAGTTAATAGTTTGCGCAACGTTGTTGCC
ATTGCTACAGGCATCGTGGTGTCACGCTCGTCGTTTGGTATGGCTTCATTCAGCTCCGGTTCCCAACGAT
CAAGGCGAGTTACATGATCCCCCATGTTGTGCAAAAAAGCGGTTAGCTCCTTCGGTCCTCCGATCGTTGT
CAGAAGTAAGTTGGCCGCAGTGTTATCACTCATGGTTATGGCAGCACTGCATAATTCTCTTACTGTCATG
CCATCCGTAAGATGCTTTTCTGTGACTGGTGAGTACTCAACCAAGTCATTCTGAGAATAGTGTATGCGGC
GACCGAGTTGCTCTTGCCCGGCGTCAATACGGGATAATACCGCGCCACATAGCAGAACTTTAAAAGTGCT
CATCATTGGAAAACGTTCTTCGGGGCGAAAACTCTCAAGGATCTTACCGCTGTTGAGATCCAGTTCGATG
TAACCCACTCGTGCACCCAACTGATCTTCAGCATCTTTTACTTTCACCAGCGTTTCTGGGTGAGCAAAAA
CAGGAAGGCAAAATGCCGCAAAAAAGGGAATAAGGGCGACACGGAAATGTTGAATACTCATACTCTTCCT
TTTTCAATATTATTGAAGCATTTATCAGGGTTATTGTCTCATGAGCGGATACATATTTGAATGTATTTAG
AAAAATAAACAAATAGGGGTTCCGCGCACATTTCCCCGAAAAGTGCCACCTGACGTC
Features (pLannotate 1.2.2; 21 found; start..end, strand, type, name):
     28..80      -  misc_feature   bom (fragment): basis of mobility region from pBR322
    235..614     +  enhancer       CMV enhancer: human cytomegalovirus immediate early enhancer
    615..818     +  promoter       CMV promoter: human cytomegalovirus (CMV) immediate early promoter
    820..839     +  promoter       PLtetO-1 promoter (fragment): modified phage lambda PL promoter with tet operator sites (Lutz and Bujard, 1997)
    841..860     +  promoter       PLtetO-1 promoter (fragment): modified phage lambda PL promoter with tet operator sites (Lutz and Bujard, 1997)
    868..901     +  promoter       TRE3GV promoter (fragment): 3rd-generation Tet-responsive promoter that can be activated by binding of Tet-On® 3G, optimized for retroviral and lentiviral vectors
   1023..2936    +  CDS            dnaK (sequence partly withheld): DNAK_ECOLI - Also known as groP, grpF, seg. Experimental evidence at protein level: Swiss-Prot protein existence level 1. Plays an essential role in the initiation of phage lambda DNA replication, where it acts in an ATP-dependent fashion with the DnaJ protein to release lambda O and P proteins from the preprimosomal complex. DnaK is also involved in chromosomal DNA replication, possibly through an analogous interaction with the DnaA protein. Also participates actively in the response to hyperosmotic shock. From Escherichia coli (strain K12).
   3024..3248    +  polyA_signal   bGH poly(A) signal: bovine growth hormone polyadenylation signal
   3252..3273    +  promoter       SV40 promoter (fragment): SV40 enhancer and early promoter
   3294..3527    +  rep_origin     f1 ori (fragment) (sequence partly withheld): f1 bacteriophage origin of replication; arrow indicates direction of (+) strand synthesis
   3532..3579    +  protein_bind   FRT: FLP-mediated recombination occurs in the 8-bp core sequence TCTAGAAA (Turan and Bode, 2011). FLP recombinase from the Saccharomyces cerevisiae 2μ plasmid
   3587..4609    +  CDS            HygR: aminoglycoside phosphotransferase from E. coli; aph(4)-Ia; confers resistance to hygromycin
   4619..4744    +  CDS            ble (fragment): BLE_KLEPN - Experimental evidence at protein level: Swiss-Prot protein existence level 1. Binding protein with a strong affinity to the bleomycin family of antibiotics. Binds to CL990; an antimitotic-antibiotic compound. From Klebsiella pneumoniae.
   4739..4860    +  polyA_signal   SV40 poly(A) signal: SV40 polyadenylation signal
   4933..4949    -  protein_bind   lac operator: The lac repressor binds to the lac operator to inhibit transcription in E. coli. This inhibition can be relieved by adding lactose or isopropyl-β-D-thiogalactopyranoside (IPTG). lac repressor encoded by lacI
   4957..4987    -  promoter       lac promoter: promoter for the E. coli lac operon
   5002..5023    -  protein_bind   CAP binding site: CAP binding activates transcription in the presence of cAMP. E. coli catabolite activator protein
   5036..5128    -  CDS            lacI (fragment): lac repressor; lacI; The lac repressor binds to the lac operator to inhibit transcription in E. coli. This inhibition can be relieved by adding lactose or isopropyl-β-D-thiogalactopyranoside (IPTG).
   5311..5899    -  rep_origin     ori: high-copy-number ColE1/pMB1/pBR322/pUC origin of replication
   6070..6930    -  CDS            AmpR: β-lactamase; bla; confers resistance to ampicillin, carbenicillin, and related antibiotics
   6931..7035    -  promoter       AmpR promoter: bla
