[The description below was written by a language model from this plasmid's Addgene catalogue record and pLannotate feature annotations shown in this document.]
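Description:
pcDNA5/FRT/TO HIS DNAK is a mammalian expression plasmid built on the Invitrogen pcDNA5/FRT/TO backbone, carrying the Escherichia coli molecular chaperone gene dnaK, the bacterial member of the HSP70 family. It is propagated in E. coli as a high-copy plasmid through a ColE1/pUC-type origin with ampicillin selection from the β-lactamase gene. Several small annotations (lac promoter/operator, lacI, ble and f1 ori fragments) are backbone remnants rather than functional modules.

The dnaK coding sequence was inserted between BamHI and NotI sites downstream of a backbone-encoded N-terminal His tag. The tag is listed in the catalogue entry but not annotated separately in the feature table. Expression is driven by the CMV immediate-early enhancer and promoter, followed by two short tet operator sequences (annotated as PLtetO-1 fragments), and terminated by the bGH polyadenylation signal. In cells that express the Tet repressor, the operators keep the CMV promoter silent until tetracycline or doxycycline is added, while in cells lacking the repressor expression is constitutive. Downstream lies an FRT site directly in front of a hygromycin resistance gene with an SV40 polyadenylation signal. No full promoter is annotated directly upstream of this gene, which fits the usual design in which Flp-mediated integration at a genomic FRT site places it behind a resident promoter, so that hygromycin selects for single-copy, site-specific integrants.

The plasmid belongs to a chaperone (HSPH/HSPA/DNAJ) expression library and suits transient or stable, inducible expression of His-tagged DnaK in mammalian cells. The depositor's disclaimer about polymorphisms refers to cDNA from human reference RNA, and the library was sequence-verified only for presence of the correct gene.
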