Addgene plasmid #19544: pcDNA5/FRT/TO HIS DNAK
Depositing lab: Harm Kampinga. Depositing organization: University Medical Center Groningen. Publication: Computational analysis of the human HSPH/HSPA/DNAJ family and cloning of a human HSPH/HSPA/DNAJ expression library. Hageman J, Kampinga HH. Cell Stress Chaperones. 2009 Jan;14(1):1-21. doi: 10.1007/s12192-008-0060-2. Epub 2008 Aug 7. PubMed 18686016.
Backbone
  Vector backbone: pcDNA5/FRT/TO
  Backbone manufacturer: Invitrogen
  Backbone size w/o insert (bp): 5137
  Vector type: Mammalian Expression
  Selectable markers: Hygromycin
Growth in bacteria
  Bacterial resistance: Ampicillin, 100 μg/mL
  Growth temperature: 37°C
  Growth strain: DH5alpha
  Copy number: High Copy
Gene/Insert
  Gene/Insert name: dnaK molecular chaperone DnaK (alt name: dnaK)
  Species: Escherichia coli HS
  Insert size (bp): 1928
  Tag / fusion protein: His (N terminal on backbone)
  Cloning method: Restriction Enzyme; 5′ cloning site BamHI (not destroyed); 3′ cloning site NotI (not destroyed)
  Sequencing primers: 5′ LNCX; 3′ BGH-rev
Terms and licenses: Academic/Nonprofit Terms; Industry Terms: Not Available to Industry
Depositor comments: Part of the HSP70 gene family Disclaimer: For cloning the various HSP genes, the Stratagene reference RNA for cDNA synthesis was used and genes were amplified from this mixture that originates from 10 different cell lines from different somatic origin and ultimately coming from 10 different individuals. This strategy was used to maximize the chance for the presence of individual HSP transcripts. Users must be aware that this mixture thus represents 20 complete haploid genomes, meaning that for each individual gene there might be polymorphisms that could potentially have functional consequences. The library was sequence verified only for the presence of the correct gene.
How to cite: pcDNA5/FRT/TO HIS DNAK was a gift from Harm Kampinga (Addgene plasmid # 19544 ; http://n2t.net/addgene:19544 ; RRID:Addgene_19544)
