>Addgene plasmid #19544 | pcDNA5/FRT/TO HIS DNAK | addgene partial sequence | sequence record 25321 | 19544 with LNCX
TCCNGCTGTTTTGACCTCCATAGAAGACACCGGGACCGATCCAGCCTCCGGACTCTAGCGTTTAAACTTA
AGCTTCTGCAGACCATGCATCATCACCATCACCATGGATCCACCATGGGTAAAATAATTGGTATCGACCT
GGGTACTACCAACTCTTGTGTAGCGATTATGGATGGCACCACTCCTCGCGTGCTGGAGAACGCCGAAGGC
GATCGCACCACGCCTTCTATCATTGCCTATACCCAGGATGGTGAAACTCTAGTTGGTCAGCCGGCTAAAC
GTCAGGCAGTGACGAACCCGCAAAACACTCTGTTTGCGATTAAACGCCTGATTGGTCGCCGCTTCCAGGA
CGAAGAAGTACAGCGTGATGTTTCCATCATGCCGTTCAAAATTATTGCTGCTGATAACGGCGACGCATGG
GTCGAAGTTAAAGGCCAGAAAATGGCACCGCCGCAGATTTCTGCTGAAGTGCTGAAAAAAATGAAGAAAA
CCGCTGAAGATTACCTGGGTGAACCGGTAACTGAAGCTGTTATCACCGTACCGGCATACTTTAACGATGC
TCAGCGTCAGGCAACCAAAGACGCAGGCCGTATCGCTGGTCTGGAAGTAAAACGTATCATCAACGAACCG
ACCGCAGCTGCGCTGGCTTACGGTCTGGACAAAGGCACTGGCAACCGTACTATCGCGGTTTATGACCTGG
GTGGTGGTACTTTCGATANNTCTATTATCGAAATCGACGAAGTTGACGGCGAAAAAACCTTCGAAGTTCT
GGCAACCAACGGTGATACCCACCTGGGGGGGTGAAGACTTCGACAGCCGTCTGATCAACTNTCTGGGTTN
AN
